>Addgene plasmid #143224 | TFORF0558 | addgene full sequence | sequence record 396090 | Addgene NGS Result
TTAATGTAGTCTTATGCAATACTCTTGTAGTCTTGCAACATGGTAACGATGAGTTAGCAACATGCCTTAC
AAGGAGAGAAAAAGCACCGTGCATGCCGATTGGTGGAAGTAAGGTGGTACGATCGTGCCTTATTAGGAAG
GCAACAGACGGGTCTGACATGGATTGGACGAACCACTGAATTGCCGCATTGCAGAGATATTGTATTTAAG
TGCCTAGCTCGATACATAAACGGGTCTCTCTGGTTAGACCAGATCTGAGCCTGGGAGCTCTCTGGCTAAC
TAGGGAACCCACTGCTTAAGCCTCAATAAAGCTTGCCTTGAGTGCTTCAAGTAGTGTGTGCCCGTCTGTT
GTGTGACTCTGGTAACTAGAGATCCCTCAGACCCTTTTAGTCAGTGTGGAAAATCTCTAGCAGTGGCGCC
CGAACAGGGACTTGAAAGCGAAAGGGAAACCAGAGGAGCTCTCTCGACGCAGGACTCGGCTTGCTGAAGC
GCGCACGGCAAGAGGCGAGGGGCGGCGACTGGTGAGTACGCCAAAAATTTTGACTAGCGGAGGCTAGAAG
GAGAGAGATGGGTGCGAGAGCGTCAGTATTAAGCGGGGGAGAATTAGATCGCGATGGGAAAAAATTCGGT
TAAGGCCAGGGGGAAAGAAAAAATATAAATTAAAACATATAGTATGGGCAAGCAGGGAGCTAGAACGATT
CGCAGTTAATCCTGGCCTGTTAGAAACATCAGAAGGCTGTAGACAAATACTGGGACAGCTACAACCATCC
CTTCAGACAGGATCAGAAGAACTTAGATCATTATATAATACAGTAGCAACCCTCTATTGTGTGCATCAAA
GGATAGAGATAAAAGACACCAAGGAAGCTTTAGACAAGATAGAGGAAGAGCAAAACAAAAGTAAGACCAC
CGCACAGCAAGCGGCCGCTGATCTTCAGACCTGGAGGAGGAGATATGAGGGACAATTGGAGAAGTGAATT
ATATAAATATAAAGTAGTAAAAATTGAACCATTAGGAGTAGCACCCACCAAGGCAAAGAGAAGAGTGGTG
CAGAGAGAAAAAAGAGCAGTGGGAATAGGAGCTTTGTTCCTTGGGTTCTTGGGAGCAGCAGGAAGCACTA
TGGGCGCAGCGTCAATGACGCTGACGGTACAGGCCAGACAATTATTGTCTGGTATAGTGCAGCAGCAGAA
CAATTTGCTGAGGGCTATTGAGGCGCAACAGCATCTGTTGCAACTCACAGTCTGGGGCATCAAGCAGCTC
CAGGCAAGAATCCTGGCTGTGGAAAGATACCTAAAGGATCAACAGCTCCTGGGGATTTGGGGTTGCTCTG
GAAAACTCATTTGCACCACTGCTGTGCCTTGGAATGCTAGTTGGAGTAATAAATCTCTGGAACAGATTTG
GAATCACACGACCTGGATGGAGTGGGACAGAGAAATTAACAATTACACAAGCTTAATACACTCCTTAATT
GAAGAATCGCAAAACCAGCAAGAAAAGAATGAACAAGAATTATTGGAATTAGATAAATGGGCAAGTTTGT
GGAATTGGTTTAACATAACAAATTGGCTGTGGTATATAAAATTATTCATAATGATAGTAGGAGGCTTGGT
AGGTTTAAGAATAGTTTTTGCTGTACTTTCTATAGTGAATAGAGTTAGGCAGGGATATTCACCATTATCG
TTTCAGACCCACCTCCCAACCCCGAGGGGACCCATGCATTGCATCTCAATTAGTCAGCAACCAGGTGTGG
AAAGTCCCCAGGCTCCCCAGCAGGCAGAAGTATGCAAAGCATGCGTCTCAATTAGTCAGCAACCATAGTC
CCGCCCCTAACTCCGCCCATCCCGCCCCTAACTCCGCCCAGTTCCGCCCATTCTCCGCCCCATGGCTGAC
TAATTTTTTTTATTTATGCAGAGGCCGAGGCCGCCTCGGCCTCTGAGCTATTCCAGAAGTAGTGAGGAGG
CTTTTTTGGAGGCCTAGGCTTTTGCAAAAAGCTTTCTAGAGGTACCACCGGAGCTTACCATGACCGAGTA
CAAGCCCACGGTGCGCCTCGCCACCCGCGACGACGTCCCCAGGGCCGTACGCACCCTCGCCGCCGCGTTC
GCCGACTACCCCGCCACGCGCCACACCGTCGATCCGGACCGCCACATCGAGCGGGTCACCGAGCTGCAAG
AACTCTTCCTCACGCGCGTCGGGCTCGACATCGGCAAGGTGTGGGTCGCGGACGACGGCGCCGCCGTGGC
GGTCTGGACCACGCCGGAGAGCGTCGAAGCGGGGGCGGTGTTCGCCGAGATCGGCCCGCGCATGGCCGAG
TTGAGCGGTTCCCGGCTGGCCGCGCAGCAACAGATGGAAGGCCTCCTGGCGCCGCACCGGCCCAAGGAGC
CCGCGTGGTTCCTGGCCACCGTCGGCGTCTCGCCCGACCACCAGGGCAAGGGTCTGGGCAGCGCCGTCGT
GCTCCCCGGAGTGGAGGCGGCCGAGCGCGCCGGGGTGCCCGCCTTCCTGGAGACCTCCGCGCCCCGCAAC
CTCCCCTTCTACGAGCGGCTCGGCTTCACCGTCACCGCCGACGTCGAGGTGCCCGAAGGACCGCGCACCT
GGTGCATGACCCGCAAGCCCGGTGCCAGTTAACGAATTCTAGATCTTGAGACAAATGGCAGTATTCATCC
ACAATTTTAAAAGAAAAGGGGGGATTGGGGGGTACAGTGCAGGGGAAAGAATAGTAGACATAATAGCAAC
AGACATACAAACTAAAGAATTACAAAAACAAATTACAAAAATTCAAAATTTTCGGGTTTATTACAGGGAC
AGCAGAGATCCACTTTGGCGCCGGCTCGAGGCCTGCAGGTGCAAAGATGGATAAAGTTTTAAACAGAGAG
GAATCTTTGCAGCTAATGGACCTTCTAGGTCTTGAAAGGAGTGGGAATTGGCTCCGGTGCCCGTCAGTGG
GCAGAGCGCACATCGCCCACAGTCCCCGAGAAGTTGGGGGGAGGGGTCGGCAATTGAACCGGTGCCTAGA
GAAGGTGGCGCGGGGTAAACTGGGAAAGTGATGTCGTGTACTGGCTCCGCCTTTTTCCCGAGGGTGGGGG
AGAACCGTATATAAGTGCAGTAGTCGCCGTGAACGTTCTTTTTCGCAACGGGTTTGCCGCCAGAACACAG
GTAAGTGCCGTGTGTGGTTCCCGCGGGCCTGGCCTCTTTACGGGTTATGGCCCTTGCGTGCCTTGAATTA
CTTCCACCTGGCTGCAGTACGTGATTCTTGATCCCGAGCTTCGGGTTGGAAGTGGGTGGGAGAGTTCGAG
GCCTTGCGCTTAAGGAGCCCCTTCGCCTCGTGCTTGAGTTGAGGCCTGGCCTGGGCGCTGGGGCCGCCGC
GTGCGAATCTGGTGGCACCTTCGCGCCTGTCTCGCTGCTTTCGATAAGTCTCTAGCCATTTAAAATTTTT
GATGACCTGCTGCGACGCTTTTTTTCTGGCAAGATAGTCTTGTAAATGCGGGCCAAGATCTGCACACTGG
TATTTCGGTTTTTGGGGCCGCGGGCGGCGACGGGGCCCGTGCGTCCCAGCGCACATGTTCGGCGAGGCGG
GGCCTGCGAGCGCGGCCACCGAGAATCGGACGGGGGTAGTCTCAAGCTGGCCGGCCTGCTCTGGTGCCTG
GCCTCGCGCCGCCGTGTATCGCCCCGCCCTGGGCGGCAAGGCTGGCCCGGTCGGCACCAGTTGCGTGAGC
GGAAAGATGGCCGCTTCCCGGCCCTGCTGCAGGGAGCTCAAAATGGAGGACGCGGCGCTCGGGAGAGCGG
GCGGGTGAGTCACCCACACAAAGGAAAAGGGCCTTTCCGTCCTCAGCCGTCGCTTCATGTGACTCCACGG
AGTACCGGGCGCCGTCCAGGCACCTCGATTAGTTCTCGAGCTTTTGGAGTACGTCGTCTTTAGGTTGGGG
GGAGGGGTTTTATGCGATGGAGTTTCCCCACACTGAGTGGGTGGAGACTGAAGTTAGGCCAGCTTGGCAC
TTGATGTAATTCTCCTTGGAATTTGCCCTTTTTGAGTTTGGATCTTGGTTCATTCTCAAGCCTCAGACAG
TGGTTCAAAGTTTTTTTCTTCCATTTCAGGTGTCGTGAGGCTAGCACCGCCACCATGAGGCCGGAGCCCA
CCAAGTTCTGGGAAGAATCCCTAACACTGGAGGATGTGGCTGTGGACTTCACCTGGGAGGAGTGGCAGTT
CCTGAGCCCTGCTCAGAAGGACCTGTACCGGGACGTGATGTTGGAGAACTACAGCAACCTGGTGGCAGTG
GGGTATCAAGCCAGCAAACCAGATGCACTCTCCAAATTGGAACGAGGAGAAGAAACTTGCACAACAGAAG
ATGAAATCTACTCTCGAATCTGTTCTGAAATCAGGAAAATTGATGATCCTCTGCAGCATCACTTGCAAAA
TCAAAGTATTCAGAAGAGTGTGAAACAGTGCCATGAACAGAATATGTTTGGAAATATTGTTAATCAGAAC
AAAGGTCATTTCCTGCTGAAGCAAGATTGTGATACGTTTGACTTACATGAAAAACCTTTAAAATCAAATT
TAAGTTTTGAAAACCAGAAAAGGAGCTCTGGCCTAAAGAACTCTGCTGAGTTTAATAGAGATGGGAAATC
CCTTTTTCATGCTAACCATAAACAATTTTATACTGAAATGAAGTTTCCTGCAATTGCAAAACCTATTAAT
AAGTCCCAGTTCATTAAGCAACAGAGAACTCACAACATAGAGAATGCCCATGTATGCAGTGAATGTGGGA
AAGCCTTCCTCAAGTTGTCTCAGTTTATTGATCATCAGAGAGTTCACACTGGAGAAAAACCTCATGTATG
CAGTATGTGTGGGAAAGCTTTCTCCAGAAAATCCAGACTAATGGACCATCAGAGAACTCATACAGAACTG
AAACATTATGAATGCACTGAATGTGACAAAACCTTCCTCAAGAAATCACAGCTCAATATACATCAGAAAA
CTCATATGGGAGGGAAACCTTACACATGTAGCCAATGTGGGAAAGCCTTCATCAAGAAGTGTCGGCTCAT
TTATCATCAACGAACTCATACAGGAGAGAAACCCCATGGATGCAGTGTATGTGGGAAGGCCTTCTCTACA
AAGTTCAGTCTCACTACACATCAGAAAACTCATACAGGAGAAAAACCTTATATATGTAGTGAATGTGGAA
AAGGCTTCATTGAGAAGAGGCGTCTTACTGCACATCATCGAACTCATACTGGTGAGAAACCCTTTATATG
CAATAAATGTGGGAAAGGCTTCACCTTGAAGAACAGTCTTATCACACATCAGCAAACTCATACAGGAGAG
AAATTATATACATGTAGTGAATGTGGAAAAGGCTTTTCAATGAAGCACTGTCTCATGGTACATCAACGAA
CTCATACTGGAGAGAAACCTTATAAATGCAATGAGTGTGGAAAGGGCTTCGCTTTGAAGAGCCCACTCAT
CAGACATCAGCGAACACATACTGGAGAGAAACCCTATGTATGCACCGAATGTCGAAAAGGTTTCACCATG
AAGAGTGACCTCATTGTACATCAGCGAACTCATACTGCAGAGAAGCCATATATATGCAATGATTGTGGAA
AAGGCTTCACTGTGAAGAGCCGCCTTATTGTGCATCAGCGAACTCATACTGGAGAAAAACCCTATGTATG
TGGTGAGTGTGGAAAAGGCTTTCCAGCAAAGATCCGGCTAATGGGACATCAACGAACTCATACAGGAGAG
AAACCTTATATTTGCAATGAGTGTGGAAAAGGCTTCACTGAGAAGAGTCATCTCAATGTACATCGGCGCA
CTCATACAGGAGAGAAACCCTATGTATGCAGTGAATGTGGCAAAGGCTTAACTGGGAAAAGCATGCTCAT
TGCACATCAGCGAACTCATACTGGGGAGAAACCTTATATATGCAATGAATGTGGAAAGGGCTTCACCATG
AAGAGTACTCTCAGTATACATCAGCAAACTCATACTGGAGAGAAGCCATACAAATGCAATGAATGTGATA
AAACCTTCAGGAAGAAGACATGCCTCATACAACATCAGCGATTTCACACAGGAAAGACTTCCTTTGCATG
TACTGAATGTGGAAAATTCTCTTTGCGCAAAAATGATCTTATTACACATCAGAGAATTCACACAGGAGAG
AAACCGTACAAATGCAGTGACTGCGGGAAAGCCTTCACTACAAAATCAGGGCTCAATGTTCATCAAAGAA
AACATACAGGAGAGAGGCCCTATGGATGTAGTGATTGTGGGAAAGCTTTTGCGCACTTGTCTATCCTTGT
TAAACACAGGAGAATTCACAGGTAGTAATGAACTAGTCCGTAACTTGAAAGTATTTCGATTTCTTGGCTT
TATATATCTTGTGGAAAGGACGAGTCTCGCAGACTGCGCAAGAGTCGACGCGTTAAGTCGACAATCAACC
TCTGGATTACAAAATTTGTGAAAGATTGACTGGTATTCTTAACTATGTTGCTCCTTTTACGCTATGTGGA
TACGCTGCTTTAATGCCTTTGTATCATGCTATTGCTTCCCGTATGGCTTTCATTTTCTCCTCCTTGTATA
AATCCTGGTTGCTGTCTCTTTATGAGGAGTTGTGGCCCGTTGTCAGGCAACGTGGCGTGGTGTGCACTGT
GTTTGCTGACGCAACCCCCACTGGTTGGGGCATTGCCACCACCTGTCAGCTCCTTTCCGGGACTTTCGCT
TTCCCCCTCCCTATTGCCACGGCGGAACTCATCGCCGCCTGCCTTGCCCGCTGCTGGACAGGGGCTCGGC
TGTTGGGCACTGACAATTCCGTGGTGTTGTCGGGGAAATCATCGTCCTTTCCTTGGCTGCTCGCCTGTGT
TGCCACCTGGATTCTGCGCGGGACGTCCTTCTGCTACGTCCCTTCGGCCCTCAATCCAGCGGACCTTCCT
TCCCGCGGCCTGCTGCCGGCTCTGCGGCCTCTTCCGCGTCTTCGCCTTCGCCCTCAGACGAGTCGGATCT
CCCTTTGGGCCGCCTCCCCGCGTCGACTTTAAGACCAATGACTTACAAGGCAGCTGTAGATCTTAGCCAC
TTTTTAAAAGAAAAGGGGGGACTGGAAGGGCTAATTCACTCCCAACGAAGACAAGATCTGCTTTTTGCTT
GTACTGGGTCTCTCTGGTTAGACCAGATCTGAGCCTGGGAGCTCTCTGGCTAACTAGGGAACCCACTGCT
TAAGCCTCAATAAAGCTTGCCTTGAGTGCTTCAAGTAGTGTGTGCCCGTCTGTTGTGTGACTCTGGTAAC
TAGAGATCCCTCAGACCCTTTTAGTCAGTGTGGAAAATCTCTAGCAGTACGTATAGTAGTTCATGTCATC
TTATTATTCAGTATTTATAACTTGCAAAGAAATGAATATCAGAGAGTGAGAGGAACTTGTTTATTGCAGC
TTATAATGGTTACAAATAAAGCAATAGCATCACAAATTTCACAAATAAAGCATTTTTTTCACTGCATTCT
AGTTGTGGTTTGTCCAAACTCATCAATGTATCTTATCATGTCTGGCTCTAGCTATCCCGCCCCTAACTCC
GCCCATCCCGCCCCTAACTCCGCCCAGTTCCGCCCATTCTCCGCCCCATGGCTGACTAATTTTTTTTATT
TATGCAGAGGCCGAGGCCGCCTCGGCCTCTGAGCTATTCCAGAAGTAGTGAGGAGGCTTTTTTGGAGGCC
TAGGGACGTACCCAATTCGCCCTATAGTGAGTCGTATTACGCGCGCTCACTGGCCGTCGTTTTACAACGT
CGTGACTGGGAAAACCCTGGCGTTACCCAACTTAATCGCCTTGCAGCACATCCCCCTTTCGCCAGCTGGC
GTAATAGCGAAGAGGCCCGCACCGATCGCCCTTCCCAACAGTTGCGCAGCCTGAATGGCGAATGGG
[124 nt withheld, positions 7907-8030]
C
[91 nt withheld, positions 8032-8122]
A
[49 nt withheld, positions 8124-8172]
CCTTTGACGTTGGAGTCCACGTTCTTT
[37 nt withheld, positions 8200-8236]
ACCCTATCTCGGTCTATTCTTTTGATTTATAAGGGATTTTGCCGATTTCGGCCTATTGGTTAAAAAATGA
GCTGATTTAACAAAAATTTAACGCGAATTTTAACAAAATATTAACGCTTACAATTTAGGTGGCACTTTTC
GGGGAAATGTGCGCGGAACCCCTATTTGTTTATTTTTCTAAATACATTCAAATATGTATCCGCTCATGAG
ACAATAACCCTGATAAATGCTTCAATAATATTGAAAAAGGAAGAGTATGAGTATTCAACATTTCCGTGTC
GCCCTTATTCCCTTTTTTGCGGCATTTTGCCTTCCTGTTTTTGCTCACCCAGAAACGCTGGTGAAAGTAA
AAGATGCTGAAGATCAGTTGGGTGCACGAGTGGGTTACATCGAACTGGATCTCAACAGCGGTAAGATCCT
TGAGAGTTTTCGCCCCGAAGAACGTTTTCCAATGATGAGCACTTTTAAAGTTCTGCTATGTGGCGCGGTA
TTATCCCGTATTGACGCCGGGCAAGAGCAACTCGGTCGCCGCATACACTATTCTCAGAATGACTTGGTTG
AGTACTCACCAGTCACAGAAAAGCATCTTACGGATGGCATGACAGTAAGAGAATTATGCAGTGCTGCCAT
AACCATGAGTGATAACACTGCGGCCAACTTACTTCTGACAACGATCGGAGGACCGAAGGAGCTAACCGCT
TTTTTGCACAACATGGGGGATCATGTAACTCGCCTTGATCGTTGGGAACCGGAGCTGAATGAAGCCATAC
CAAACGACGAGCGTGACACCACGATGCCTGTAGCAATGGCAACAACGTTGCGCAAACTATTAACTGGCGA
ACTACTTACTCTAGCTTCCCGGCAACAATTAATAGACTGGATGGAGGCGGATAAAGTTGCAGGACCACTT
CTGCGCTCGGCCCTTCCGGCTGGCTGGTTTATTGCTGATAAATCTGGAGCCGGTGAGCGTGGGTCTCGCG
GTATCATTGCAGCACTGGGGCCAGATGGTAAGCCCTCCCGTATCGTAGTTATCTACACGACGGGGAGTCA
GGCAACTATGGATGAACGAAATAGACAGATCGCTGAGATAGGTGCCTCACTGATTAAGCATTGGTAACTG
TCAGACCAAGTTTACTCATATATACTTTAGATTGATTTAAAACTTCATTTTTAATTTAAAAGGATCTAGG
TGAAGATCCTTTTTGATAATCTCATGACCAAAATCCCTTAACGTGAGTTTTCGTTCCACTGAGCGTCAGA
CCCCGTAGAAAAGATCAAAGGATCTTCTTGAGATCCTTTTTTTCTGCGCGTAATCTGCTGCTTGCAAACA
AAAAAACCACCGCTACCAGCGGTGGTTTGTTTGCCGGATCAAGAGCTACCAACTCTTTTTCCGAAGGTAA
CTGGCTTCAGCAGAGCGCAGATACCAAATACTGTTCTTCTAGTGTAGCCGTAGTTAGGCCACCACTTCAA
GAACTCTGTAGCACCGCCTACATACCTCGCTCTGCTAATCCTGTTACCAGTGGCTGCTGCCAGTGGCGAT
AAGTCGTGTCTTACCGGGTTGGACTCAAGACGATAGTTACCGGATAAGGCGCAGCGGTCGGGCTGAACGG
GGGGTTCGTGCACACAGCCCAGCTTGGAGCGAACGACCTACACCGAACTGAGATACCTACAGCGTGAGCT
ATGAGAAAGCGCCACGCTTCCCGAAGGGAGAAAGGCGGACAGGTATCCGGTAAGCGGCAGGGTCGGAACA
GGAGAGCGCACGAGGGAGCTTCCAGGGGGAAACGCCTGGTATCTTTATAGTCCTGTCGGGTTTCGCCACC
TCTGACTTGAGCGTCGATTTTTGTGATGCTCGTCAGGGGGGCGGAGCCTATGGAAAAACGCCAGCAACGC
GGCCTTTTTACGGTTCCTGGCCTTTTGCTGGCCTTTTGCTCACATGTTCTTTCCTGCGTTATCCCCTGAT
TCTGTGGATAACCGTATTACCGCCTTTGAGTGAGCTGATACCGCTCGCCGCAGCCGAACGACCGAGCGCA
GCGAGTCAGTGAGCGAGGAAGCGGAAGAGCGCCCAATACGCAAACCGCCTCTCCCCGCGCGTTGGCCGAT
TCATTAATGCAGCTGGCACGACAGGTTTCCCGACTGGAAAGCGGGCAGTGAGCGCAACGCAATTAATGTG
AGTTAGCTCACTCATTAGGCACCCCAGGCTTTACACTTTATGCTTCCGGCTCGTATGTTGTGTGGAATTG
TGAGCGGATAACAATTTCACACAGGAAACAGCTATGACCATGATTACGCCAAGCGCGCAATTAACCCTCA
CTAAAGGGAACAAAAGCTGGAGCTGCAAGC
Features (pLannotate 1.2.2; 31 found; start..end, strand, type, name):
      5..231     +  promoter       RSV promoter: Rous sarcoma virus enhancer/promoter
    232..412     +  LTR            5' LTR (truncated): truncated 5' long terminal repeat (LTR) from HIV-1
    459..584     +  misc_feature   HIV-1 Ψ: packaging signal of human immunodeficiency virus type 1
    568..931     +  CDS            HIV-1 gag (fragment): gag protein from human immunodeficiency virus 1; gag
   1077..1310    +  misc_feature   RRE: The Rev response element (RRE) of HIV-1 allows for Rev-dependent mRNA export from the nucleus to the cytoplasm.
   1687..1713    +  CDS            Rev (fragment): human immunodeficiency virus 1 (HIV-1) Rev protein; rev; enhances nuclear export of unspliced and incompletely spliced viral mRNAs
   1720..1743    +  promoter       SV40 promoter (fragment): SV40 early promoter
   1744..1815    +  promoter       SV40 promoter (fragment): SV40 enhancer and early promoter
   1839..1974    +  rep_origin     SV40 ori: SV40 origin of replication
   2020..2616    +  CDS            PuroR (fragment): puromycin N-acetyltransferase; pac from Streptomyces; confers resistance to puromycin
   2665..2782    +  misc_feature   cPPT/CTS: central polypurine tract and central termination sequence of HIV-1
   2847..2913    +  CDS            small t antigen (fragment): SV40 (simian virus 40) small t antigen
   2920..4098    +  promoter       EF-1α promoter: strong constitutive promoter for human elongation factor EF-1α
   4142..4774    +  CDS            ZNF649 (fragment): ZN649_HUMAN - Experimental evidence at protein level: Swiss-Prot protein existence level 1. Transcriptional repressor. Regulator of transcriptional factor complexes and may suppress SRE and AP-1 transcription activities mediated by growth factor signaling pathways. From Homo sapiens (Human).
   6338..6391    +  promoter       U6 promoter (fragment): RNA polymerase III promoter for human U6 snRNA
   6433..7021    +  misc_feature   WPRE: woodchuck hepatitis virus posttranscriptional regulatory element
   7072..7091    +  misc_feature   cPPT/CTS (fragment): central polypurine tract and central termination sequence of HIV-1
   7093..7326    +  LTR            3' LTR (ΔU3): self-inactivating 3' long terminal repeat (LTR) from HIV-1
   7404..7525    +  polyA_signal   SV40 poly(A) signal: SV40 polyadenylation signal
   7565..7700    +  rep_origin     SV40 ori: SV40 origin of replication
   7721..7739    -  promoter       T7 promoter: promoter for bacteriophage T7 RNA polymerase
   7747..7902    +  CDS            lacZα (fragment): LacZα fragment of β-galactosidase; lacZ fragment
   7907..8335    +  rep_origin     f1 ori (sequence partly withheld): f1 bacteriophage origin of replication; arrow indicates direction of (+) strand synthesis
   8388..8492    +  promoter       AmpR promoter: bla
   8493..9353    +  CDS            AmpR: β-lactamase; bla; confers resistance to ampicillin, carbenicillin, and related antibiotics
   9524..10112   +  rep_origin     ori: high-copy-number ColE1/pMB1/pBR322/pUC origin of replication
  10295..10387   +  CDS            lacI (fragment): lac repressor; lacI; The lac repressor binds to the lac operator to inhibit transcription in E. coli. This inhibition can be relieved by adding lactose or isopropyl-β-D-thiogalactopyranoside (IPTG).
  10400..10421   +  protein_bind   CAP binding site: CAP binding activates transcription in the presence of cAMP. E. coli catabolite activator protein
  10436..10466   +  promoter       lac promoter: promoter for the E. coli lac operon
  10474..10490   +  protein_bind   lac operator: The lac repressor binds to the lac operator to inhibit transcription in E. coli. This inhibition can be relieved by adding lactose or isopropyl-β-D-thiogalactopyranoside (IPTG). lac repressor encoded by lacI
  10535..10553   +  promoter       T3 promoter: promoter for bacteriophage T3 RNA polymerase
