[The description below was written by a language model from this plasmid's Addgene catalogue record and pLannotate feature annotations shown in this document.]
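Description:
TFORF0558 is a third-generation-style, self-inactivating lentiviral expression plasmid built on the pLX_TRC317 backbone and carrying the human zinc-finger transcription factor ZNF615 as an open reading frame of about 2.3 kb. It belongs to a barcoded transcription factor ORF collection in which each construct carries a unique 24-bp barcode, so that the transcription factor delivered to a cell can be identified by sequencing in pooled overexpression screens, such as those aimed at directed differentiation. In bacteria the roughly 10.6 kb plasmid replicates from a high-copy ColE1/pUC-type origin and is selected with ampicillin through the β-lactamase gene. An f1 origin and remnants of a lac/T7/T3 cloning region are also present. The depositor warns that the plasmid can recombine.

The viral genome is transcribed from an RSV promoter fused to a truncated HIV-1 5' LTR, followed by the Ψ packaging signal, a gag fragment, and the RRE for Rev-dependent nuclear export. It ends in a ΔU3 3' LTR that inactivates the LTR promoter after integration, followed by an SV40 polyadenylation signal. Within this unit, an SV40 early promoter drives puromycin N-acetyltransferase for selecting transduced mammalian cells. A cPPT/CTS element, which aids nuclear import of the viral DNA, sits upstream of the EF-1α promoter that constitutively expresses the ORF. A WPRE downstream enhances transcript stability and expression. The automated annotation labels the start of the insert as a ZNF649 fragment, which most likely reflects homology among related zinc-finger proteins rather than a different insert. The barcode itself is not annotated in the feature table, and the rest of the ORF region is also left unannotated.
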