Addgene plasmid #143224: TFORF0558
Purpose: Lentiviral vector for overexpressing transcription factor ORFs with unique 24-bp barcodes. Barcodes facilitate identification of transcription factors in pooled screens.
Depositing lab: Feng Zhang. Depositing organization: Broad Institute. Publication: A transcription factor atlas of directed differentiation. Joung J, Ma S, Tay T, Geiger-Schuller KR, Kirchgatterer PC, Verdine VK, Guo B, Arias-Garcia MA, Allen WE, Singh A, Kuksenko O, Abudayyeh OO, Gootenberg JS, Fu Z, Macrae RK, Buenrostro JD, Regev A, Zhang F. Cell. 2023 Jan 5;186(1):209-229.e26. doi: 10.1016/j.cell.2022.11.026. PubMed 36608654.
Backbone
  Vector backbone: pLX_TRC317
  Backbone manufacturer: Broad Institute Genetic Perturbation Platform
  Backbone size w/o insert (bp): 8264
  Vector type: Mammalian Expression, Lentiviral
  Selectable markers: Puromycin
Growth in bacteria
  Bacterial resistance: Ampicillin, 100 μg/mL
  Growth temperature: 37°C
  Growth strain: NEB Stable
  Copy number: High Copy
Gene/Insert
  Gene/Insert name: ZNF615
  Species: H. sapiens (human)
  Insert size (bp): 2312
  Entrez Gene: ZNF615
  Promoter: EF1a
  Cloning method: Unknown
  Sequencing primers: 5′ GGGTGGAGACTGAAGTTAGGCCAG; 3′ CACATAGCGTAAAAGGAGCAACATAG
Terms and licenses: Academic/Nonprofit Terms; Industry Terms: Not Available to Industry
Depositor comments: NM_001321317,ENST00000391795 . The transcription factor ORF portion of this plasmid was synthesized by Genewiz. Please test multiple small colonies in case of plasmid recombination. To make this collection available in a timely manner, a portion of this collection was not fully sequenced by Addgene. If an Addgene verified full plasmid sequence is not available, please contact us prior to placing an order to request the full sequence.
How to cite: TFORF0558 was a gift from Feng Zhang (Addgene plasmid # 143224 ; http://n2t.net/addgene:143224 ; RRID:Addgene_143224)
