>Addgene plasmid #143224 | TFORF0558 | depositor partial sequence | sequence record 281810 | Insert
ACCGCCACCATGAGGCCGGAGCCCACCAAGTTCTGGGAAGAATCCCTAACACTGGAGGATGTGGCTGTGG
ACTTCACCTGGGAGGAGTGGCAGTTCCTGAGCCCTGCTCAGAAGGACCTGTACCGGGACGTGATGTTGGA
GAACTACAGCAACCTGGTGGCAGTGGGGTATCAAGCCAGCAAACCAGATGCACTCTCCAAATTGGAACGA
GGAGAAGAAACTTGCACAACAGAAGATGAAATCTACTCTCGAATCTGTTCTGAAATCAGGAAAATTGATG
ATCCTCTGCAGCATCACTTGCAAAATCAAAGTATTCAGAAGAGTGTGAAACAGTGCCATGAACAGAATAT
GTTTGGAAATATTGTTAATCAGAACAAAGGTCATTTCCTGCTGAAGCAAGATTGTGATACGTTTGACTTA
CATGAAAAACCTTTAAAATCAAATTTAAGTTTTGAAAACCAGAAAAGGAGCTCTGGCCTAAAGAACTCTG
CTGAGTTTAATAGAGATGGGAAATCCCTTTTTCATGCTAACCATAAACAATTTTATACTGAAATGAAGTT
TCCTGCAATTGCAAAACCTATTAATAAGTCCCAGTTCATTAAGCAACAGAGAACTCACAACATAGAGAAT
GCCCATGTATGCAGTGAATGTGGGAAAGCCTTCCTCAAGTTGTCTCAGTTTATTGATCATCAGAGAGTTC
ACACTGGAGAAAAACCTCATGTATGCAGTATGTGTGGGAAAGCTTTCTCCAGAAAATCCAGACTAATGGA
CCATCAGAGAACTCATACAGAACTGAAACATTATGAATGCACTGAATGTGACAAAACCTTCCTCAAGAAA
TCACAGCTCAATATACATCAGAAAACTCATATGGGAGGGAAACCTTACACATGTAGCCAATGTGGGAAAG
CCTTCATCAAGAAGTGTCGGCTCATTTATCATCAACGAACTCATACAGGAGAGAAACCCCATGGATGCAG
TGTATGTGGGAAGGCCTTCTCTACAAAGTTCAGTCTCACTACACATCAGAAAACTCATACAGGAGAAAAA
CCTTATATATGTAGTGAATGTGGAAAAGGCTTCATTGAGAAGAGGCGTCTTACTGCACATCATCGAACTC
ATACTGGTGAGAAACCCTTTATATGCAATAAATGTGGGAAAGGCTTCACCTTGAAGAACAGTCTTATCAC
ACATCAGCAAACTCATACAGGAGAGAAATTATATACATGTAGTGAATGTGGAAAAGGCTTTTCAATGAAG
CACTGTCTCATGGTACATCAACGAACTCATACTGGAGAGAAACCTTATAAATGCAATGAGTGTGGAAAGG
GCTTCGCTTTGAAGAGCCCACTCATCAGACATCAGCGAACACATACTGGAGAGAAACCCTATGTATGCAC
CGAATGTCGAAAAGGTTTCACCATGAAGAGTGACCTCATTGTACATCAGCGAACTCATACTGCAGAGAAG
CCATATATATGCAATGATTGTGGAAAAGGCTTCACTGTGAAGAGCCGCCTTATTGTGCATCAGCGAACTC
ATACTGGAGAAAAACCCTATGTATGTGGTGAGTGTGGAAAAGGCTTTCCAGCAAAGATCCGGCTAATGGG
ACATCAACGAACTCATACAGGAGAGAAACCTTATATTTGCAATGAGTGTGGAAAAGGCTTCACTGAGAAG
AGTCATCTCAATGTACATCGGCGCACTCATACAGGAGAGAAACCCTATGTATGCAGTGAATGTGGCAAAG
GCTTAACTGGGAAAAGCATGCTCATTGCACATCAGCGAACTCATACTGGGGAGAAACCTTATATATGCAA
TGAATGTGGAAAGGGCTTCACCATGAAGAGTACTCTCAGTATACATCAGCAAACTCATACTGGAGAGAAG
CCATACAAATGCAATGAATGTGATAAAACCTTCAGGAAGAAGACATGCCTCATACAACATCAGCGATTTC
ACACAGGAAAGACTTCCTTTGCATGTACTGAATGTGGAAAATTCTCTTTGCGCAAAAATGATCTTATTAC
ACATCAGAGAATTCACACAGGAGAGAAACCGTACAAATGCAGTGACTGCGGGAAAGCCTTCACTACAAAA
TCAGGGCTCAATGTTCATCAAAGAAAACATACAGGAGAGAGGCCCTATGGATGTAGTGATTGTGGGAAAG
CTTTTGCGCACTTGTCTATCCTTGTTAAACACAGGAGAATTCACAGGTAGTAATGAACTAGTCCGTAACT
TGAAAGTATTTCGATTTCTTGGCTTTATATATCTTGTGGAAAGGACGAGTCTCGCAGACTGCGCAAGAGT
CG
