>Addgene plasmid #143224 | TFORF0558 | depositor partial sequence | sequence record 281811 | Barcode
GTCTCGCAGACTGCGCAAGAGTCG
